Addgene plasmid #162634: pcDNA4/TO-2xStrep-ORF68 H452A
Purpose: Expresses N-terminal 2x-Strep-tagged ORF68 H452A in mammalian cells
Depositing lab: Britt Glaunsinger. Depositing organization: University of California, Berkeley. Publication: A pentameric protein ring with novel architecture is required for herpesviral packaging. Didychuk AL, Gates SN, Gardner MR, Strong LM, Martin A, Glaunsinger BA. Elife. 2021 Feb 8;10. pii: 62261. doi: 10.7554/eLife.62261. PubMed 33554858.
Backbone
  Vector backbone: pcDNA4/TO
  Backbone manufacturer: Invitrogen
  Backbone size w/o insert (bp): 5111
  Total vector size (bp): 6512
  Vector type: Mammalian Expression
  Selectable markers: Zeocin
Growth in bacteria
  Bacterial resistance: Ampicillin, 100 μg/mL
  Growth temperature: 37°C
  Growth strain: DH5alpha
  Copy number: High Copy
Gene/Insert
  Gene/Insert name: ORF68
  Species: KSHV (HHV-8)
  Insert size (bp): 1401
  Mutation: Amino acid H452 mutated to alanine
  Promoter: CMV
  Tag / fusion protein: N-terminal 2xStrep-Tag II (N terminal on backbone)
  Cloning method: Ligation Independent Cloning
  Sequencing primers: 5′ CGCAAATGGGCGGTAGGCGTG; 3′ ACAGTGGGAGTGGCACCTT
Terms and licenses: Academic/Nonprofit Terms; Industry Terms: Not Available to Industry
How to cite: pcDNA4/TO-2xStrep-ORF68 H452A was a gift from Britt Glaunsinger (Addgene plasmid # 162634 ; http://n2t.net/addgene:162634 ; RRID:Addgene_162634)
