[The description below was written by a language model from this plasmid's Addgene catalogue record and pLannotate feature annotations shown in this document.]
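Description:
pcDNA4/TO-2xStrep-ORF68 H452A is a mammalian expression plasmid built on the Invitrogen pcDNA4/TO backbone, about 6.5 kb in total, that produces a point mutant of the ORF68 protein from Kaposi's sarcoma-associated herpesvirus (KSHV, HHV-8). It is propagated in E. coli from a high-copy ColE1/pUC-type origin under ampicillin selection (AmpR, β-lactamase, with its own promoter) and also carries an f1 phage origin. For selection in mammalian cells it contains a Zeocin resistance cassette in which the Sh ble gene (BleoR) sits behind both the SV40 early promoter and the bacterial EM7 promoter, followed by an SV40 polyadenylation signal, so the same marker can function in either host.

The expression unit consists of the human CMV immediate-early enhancer and promoter followed by two short tet operator sequences, which the annotation software reports as fragments of tet-regulated promoters. This is the characteristic "TO" arrangement: transcription is constitutive in ordinary cells but can be repressed and then induced with tetracycline or doxycycline in cells that express the Tet repressor. Downstream lies an N-terminal 2xStrep-tag II (Twin-Strep) coding segment fused to the 1401 bp ORF68 open reading frame, terminated by the bovine growth hormone poly(A) signal. ORF68 is the KSHV homologue of the herpesviral UL32 family, implicated in cleavage and packaging of viral genomic DNA into capsids. Here histidine 452 is replaced with alanine; the record does not state the functional rationale for this substitution. The tag allows affinity capture on Strep-Tactin, making the construct suited to expressing and purifying or pulling down the mutant protein for comparison with wild-type ORF68 in studies of herpesviral packaging.
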