Features (pLannotate 1.2.2; 23 found; start..end, strand, type, name):
     27..79      -  misc_feature   bom (fragment): basis of mobility region from pBR322
    234..613     +  enhancer       CMV enhancer: human cytomegalovirus immediate early enhancer
    614..817     +  promoter       CMV promoter: human cytomegalovirus (CMV) immediate early promoter
    819..838     +  promoter       PLtetO-1 promoter (fragment): modified phage lambda PL promoter with tet operator sites (Lutz and Bujard, 1997)
    840..859     +  promoter       PLtetO-1 promoter (fragment): modified phage lambda PL promoter with tet operator sites (Lutz and Bujard, 1997)
    867..900     +  promoter       TRE3GV promoter (fragment): 3rd-generation Tet-responsive promoter that can be activated by binding of Tet-On® 3G, optimized for retroviral and lentiviral vectors
    989..1012    +  CDS            Twin-Strep-tag (fragment): two Strep-Tag®II moieties connected by a linker for enhanced binding to Strep-Tactin®, an engineered form of streptavidin (Schmidt et al., 2013)
   1083..2483    +  CDS            ORF68: UL32_HHV8P - Protein inferred from homology: Swiss-Prot protein existence level 3. Plays a role in efficient localization of neo-synthesized capsids to nuclear replication compartments, thereby controlling cleavage and packaging of virus genomic DNA. From Human herpesvirus 8 type P (isolate GK18) (HHV-8) (Kaposi's sarcoma-associated herpesvirus).
   2529..2753    +  polyA_signal   bGH poly(A) signal: bovine growth hormone polyadenylation signal
   2757..2778    +  promoter       SV40 promoter (fragment): SV40 enhancer and early promoter
   2799..3227    +  rep_origin     f1 ori (sequence partly withheld): f1 bacteriophage origin of replication; arrow indicates direction of (+) strand synthesis
   3241..3570    +  promoter       SV40 promoter: SV40 enhancer and early promoter
   3618..3665    +  promoter       EM7 promoter: synthetic bacterial promoter&nbsp
   3684..4058    +  CDS            BleoR: antibiotic-binding protein; Sh ble from Streptoalloteichus hindustanus; confers resistance to bleomycin, phleomycin, and Zeocin™
   4068..4193    +  CDS            ble (fragment): BLE_KLEPN - Experimental evidence at protein level: Swiss-Prot protein existence level 1. Binding protein with a strong affinity to the bleomycin family of antibiotics. Binds to CL990; an antimitotic-antibiotic compound. From Klebsiella pneumoniae.
   4188..4309    +  polyA_signal   SV40 poly(A) signal: SV40 polyadenylation signal
   4382..4398    -  protein_bind   lac operator: The lac repressor binds to the lac operator to inhibit transcription in E. coli. This inhibition can be relieved by adding lactose or isopropyl-β-D-thiogalactopyranoside (IPTG). lac repressor encoded by lacI
   4406..4436    -  promoter       lac promoter: promoter for the E. coli lac operon
   4451..4472    -  protein_bind   CAP binding site: CAP binding activates transcription in the presence of cAMP. E. coli catabolite activator protein
   4485..4577    -  CDS            lacI (fragment): lac repressor; lacI; The lac repressor binds to the lac operator to inhibit transcription in E. coli. This inhibition can be relieved by adding lactose or isopropyl-β-D-thiogalactopyranoside (IPTG).
   4760..5348    -  rep_origin     ori: high-copy-number ColE1/pMB1/pBR322/pUC origin of replication
   5519..6379    -  CDS            AmpR: β-lactamase; bla; confers resistance to ampicillin, carbenicillin, and related antibiotics
   6380..6484    -  promoter       AmpR promoter: bla
>Addgene plasmid #162634 | pcDNA4/TO-2xStrep-ORF68 H452A | addgene full sequence | sequence record 320559 | Addgene NGS Result
ACGGATCGGGAGATCTCCCGATCCCCTATGGTGCACTCTCAGTACAATCTGCTCTGATGCCGCATAGTTA
AGCCAGTATCTGCTCCCTGCTTGTGTGTTGGAGGTCGCTGAGTAGTGCGCGAGCAAAATTTAAGCTACAA
CAAGGCAAGGCTTGACCGACAATTGCATGAAGAATCTGCTTAGGGTTAGGCGTTTTGCGCTGCTTCGCGA
TGTACGGGCCAGATATACGCGTTGACATTGATTATTGACTAGTTATTAATAGTAATCAATTACGGGGTCA
TTAGTTCATAGCCCATATATGGAGTTCCGCGTTACATAACTTACGGTAAATGGCCCGCCTGGCTGACCGC
CCAACGACCCCCGCCCATTGACGTCAATAATGACGTATGTTCCCATAGTAACGCCAATAGGGACTTTCCA
TTGACGTCAATGGGTGGAGTATTTACGGTAAACTGCCCACTTGGCAGTACATCAAGTGTATCATATGCCA
AGTACGCCCCCTATTGACGTCAATGACGGTAAATGGCCCGCCTGGCATTATGCCCAGTACATGACCTTAT
GGGACTTTCCTACTTGGCAGTACATCTACGTATTAGTCATCGCTATTACCATGGTGATGCGGTTTTGGCA
GTACATCAATGGGCGTGGATAGCGGTTTGACTCACGGGGATTTCCAAGTCTCCACCCCATTGACGTCAAT
GGGAGTTTGTTTTGGCACCAAAATCAACGGGACTTTCCAAAATGTCGTAACAACTCCGCCCCATTGACGC
AAATGGGCGGTAGGCGTGTACGGTGGGAGGTCTATATAAGCAGAGCTCTCCCTATCAGTGATAGAGATCT
CCCTATCAGTGATAGAGATCGTCGACGAGCTCGTTTAGTGAACCGTCAGATCGCCTGGAGACGCCATCCA
CGCTGTTTTGACCTCCATAGAAGACACCGGGACCGATCCAGCCTCCGGACTCTAGCGTTTAAACTTAAGC
TTACCAATGTGGAGCCACCCCCAGTTCGAGAAGGGCGGCGGCAGCGGCGGCGGCAGCGGCGGCGGCAGCT
GGAGCCACCCCCAGTTCGAGAAGGGGGCGGCCATGTTTGTTCCCTGGCAACTCGGTACAATTACCCGTCA
CCGAGATGAGCTCCAAAAACTACTGGCAGCCTCCCTGCTCCCGGAGCACCCGGAGGAGAGCCTCGGTAAC
CCCATAATGACACAGATTCACCAGTCGCTCCAACCATCTTCCCCCTGCAGGGTCTGTCAGCTCCTATTTT
CTCTGGTCCGCGATTCGTCCACCCCCATGGGTTTCTTCGAGGACTATGCCTGCCTCTGCTTCTTCTGTCT
ATACGCCCCACACTGCTGGACCTCGACCATGGCGGCAGCGGCAGACCTGTGCGAGATCATGCATCTGCAC
TTTCCAGAAGAGGAGGCGACATACGGGCTATTCGGACCGGGTCGCCTTATGGGTATCGACTTGCAGCTGC
ACTTCTTTGTTCAAAAGTGCTTTAAGACCACCGCCGCCGAAAAAATACTGGGAATATCCAACCTGCAATT
TTTAAAATCAGAATTCATCCGGGGCATGCTCACAGGCACCATCACCTGCAACTTCTGCTTCAAAACGTCC
TGGCCCAGGACAGACAAGGAGGAGGCCACCGGCCCCACCCCATGCTGCCAGATTACAGACACCACCACCG
CACCCGCGAGCGGCATACCGGAACTAGCCCGGGCCACATTCTGCGGCGCAAGTCGCCCCACAAAGCCCAG
CCTACTTCCCGCGCTAATAGATATCTGGTCCACGAGCTCAGAGCTCCTTGACGAGCCGCGCCCTCGACTG
ATCGCAAGCGACATGAGTGAACTCAAATCCGTGGTCGCATCCCACGATCCGTTCTTCTCTCCCCCGCTTC
AGGCAGACACCTCCCAGGGTCCATGTCTAATGCACCCAACCCTGGGGCTACGATACAAAAACGGGACTGC
ATCCGTCTGCCTCCTCTGCGAGTGCCTTGCGGCACACCCAGAGGCACCCAAGGCGCTGCAGACCCTTCAG
TGCGAGGTAATGGGCCATATAGAAAACAACGTAAAGCTGGTAGACAGAATTGCCTTTGTGTTGGACAACC
CATTCGCCATGCCATATGTCTCAGATCCGCTACTTAGAGAGCTGATCCGGGGCTGTACCCCACAGGAAAT
TCACAAGCACCTGTTCTGCGACCCGCTGTGCGCCCTCAATGCTAAGGTGGTGTCAGAGGACGTACTATTC
CGCCTGCCCAGGGAGCAGGAGTATAAAAAGCTCAGGGCATCCGCGGCCGCCGGACAGCTCCTCGATGCCA
ACACCCTGTTCGACTGCGAGGTCGTGCAGACTTTGGTCTTTCTCTTTAAGGGTCTCCAAAACGCCAGGGT
GGGGAAAACCACCTCACTAGACATTATTCGGGAGCTAACCGCACAACTAAAAAGAGCCCGCCTAGACCTG
GCCCACCCCTCACAGACGTCACACTTGTACGCTTAATCGAGTCTAGAGGGCCCGTTTAAACCCGCTGATC
AGCCTCGACTGTGCCTTCTAGTTGCCAGCCATCTGTTGTTTGCCCCTCCCCCGTGCCTTCCTTGACCCTG
GAAGGTGCCACTCCCACTGTCCTTTCCTAATAAAATGAGGAAATTGCATCGCATTGTCTGAGTAGGTGTC
ATTCTATTCTGGGGGGTGGGGTGGGGCAGGACAGCAAGGGGGAGGATTGGGAAGACAATAGCAGGCATGC
TGGGGATGCGGTGGGCTCTATGGCTTCTGAGGCGGAAAGAACCAGCTGGGGCTCTAGGGGGTATCCCC
[124 nt withheld, positions 2799-2922]
C
[91 nt withheld, positions 2924-3014]
A
[49 nt withheld, positions 3016-3064]
CCTTTGACGTTGGAGTCCACGTTCTTT
[37 nt withheld, positions 3092-3128]
ACCCTATCTCGGTCTATTCTTTTGATTTATAAGGGATTTTGCCGATTTCGGCCTATTGGTTAAAAAATGA
GCTGATTTAACAAAAATTTAACGCGAATTAATTCTGTGGAATGTGTGTCAGTTAGGGTGTGGAAAGTCCC
CAGGCTCCCCAGCAGGCAGAAGTATGCAAAGCATGCATCTCAATTAGTCAGCAACCAGGTGTGGAAAGTC
CCCAGGCTCCCCAGCAGGCAGAAGTATGCAAAGCATGCATCTCAATTAGTCAGCAACCATAGTCCCGCCC
CTAACTCCGCCCATCCCGCCCCTAACTCCGCCCAGTTCCGCCCATTCTCCGCCCCATGGCTGACTAATTT
TTTTTATTTATGCAGAGGCCGAGGCCGCCTCTGCCTCTGAGCTATTCCAGAAGTAGTGAGGAGGCTTTTT
TGGAGGCCTAGGCTTTTGCAAAAAGCTCCCGGGAGCTTGTATATCCATTTTCGGATCTGATCAGCACGTG
TTGACAATTAATCATCGGCATAGTATATCGGCATAGTATAATACGACAAGGTGAGGAACTAAACCATGGC
CAAGTTGACCAGTGCCGTTCCGGTGCTCACCGCGCGCGACGTCGCCGGAGCGGTCGAGTTCTGGACCGAC
CGGCTCGGGTTCTCCCGGGACTTCGTGGAGGACGACTTCGCCGGTGTGGTCCGGGACGACGTGACCCTGT
TCATCAGCGCGGTCCAGGACCAGGTGGTGCCGGACAACACCCTGGCCTGGGTGTGGGTGCGCGGCCTGGA
CGAGCTGTACGCCGAGTGGTCGGAGGTCGTGTCCACGAACTTCCGGGACGCCTCCGGGCCGGCCATGACC
GAGATCGGCGAGCAGCCGTGGGGGCGGGAGTTCGCCCTGCGCGACCCGGCCGGCAACTGCGTGCACTTCG
TGGCCGAGGAGCAGGACTGACACGTGCTACGAGATTTCGATTCCACCGCCGCCTTCTATGAAAGGTTGGG
CTTCGGAATCGTTTTCCGGGACGCCGGCTGGATGATCCTCCAGCGCGGGGATCTCATGCTGGAGTTCTTC
GCCCACCCCAACTTGTTTATTGCAGCTTATAATGGTTACAAATAAAGCAATAGCATCACAAATTTCACAA
ATAAAGCATTTTTTTCACTGCATTCTAGTTGTGGTTTGTCCAAACTCATCAATGTATCTTATCATGTCTG
TATACCGTCGACCTCTAGCTAGAGCTTGGCGTAATCATGGTCATAGCTGTTTCCTGTGTGAAATTGTTAT
CCGCTCACAATTCCACACAACATACGAGCCGGAAGCATAAAGTGTAAAGCCTGGGGTGCCTAATGAGTGA
GCTAACTCACATTAATTGCGTTGCGCTCACTGCCCGCTTTCCAGTCGGGAAACCTGTCGTGCCAGCTGCA
TTAATGAATCGGCCAACGCGCGGGGAGAGGCGGTTTGCGTATTGGGCGCTCTTCCGCTTCCTCGCTCACT
GACTCGCTGCGCTCGGTCGTTCGGCTGCGGCGAGCGGTATCAGCTCACTCAAAGGCGGTAATACGGTTAT
CCACAGAATCAGGGGATAACGCAGGAAAGAACATGTGAGCAAAAGGCCAGCAAAAGGCCAGGAACCGTAA
AAAGGCCGCGTTGCTGGCGTTTTTCCATAGGCTCCGCCCCCCTGACGAGCATCACAAAAATCGACGCTCA
AGTCAGAGGTGGCGAAACCCGACAGGACTATAAAGATACCAGGCGTTTCCCCCTGGAAGCTCCCTCGTGC
GCTCTCCTGTTCCGACCCTGCCGCTTACCGGATACCTGTCCGCCTTTCTCCCTTCGGGAAGCGTGGCGCT
TTCTCATAGCTCACGCTGTAGGTATCTCAGTTCGGTGTAGGTCGTTCGCTCCAAGCTGGGCTGTGTGCAC
GAACCCCCCGTTCAGCCCGACCGCTGCGCCTTATCCGGTAACTATCGTCTTGAGTCCAACCCGGTAAGAC
ACGACTTATCGCCACTGGCAGCAGCCACTGGTAACAGGATTAGCAGAGCGAGGTATGTAGGCGGTGCTAC
AGAGTTCTTGAAGTGGTGGCCTAACTACGGCTACACTAGAAGAACAGTATTTGGTATCTGCGCTCTGCTG
AAGCCAGTTACCTTCGGAAAAAGAGTTGGTAGCTCTTGATCCGGCAAACAAACCACCGCTGGTAGCGGTG
GTTTTTTTGTTTGCAAGCAGCAGATTACGCGCAGAAAAAAAGGATCTCAAGAAGATCCTTTGATCTTTTC
TACGGGGTCTGACGCTCAGTGGAACGAAAACTCACGTTAAGGGATTTTGGTCATGAGATTATCAAAAAGG
ATCTTCACCTAGATCCTTTTAAATTAAAAATGAAGTTTTAAATCAATCTAAAGTATATATGAGTAAACTT
GGTCTGACAGTTACCAATGCTTAATCAGTGAGGCACCTATCTCAGCGATCTGTCTATTTCGTTCATCCAT
AGTTGCCTGACTCCCCGTCGTGTAGATAACTACGATACGGGAGGGCTTACCATCTGGCCCCAGTGCTGCA
ATGATACCGCGAGACCCACGCTCACCGGCTCCAGATTTATCAGCAATAAACCAGCCAGCCGGAAGGGCCG
AGCGCAGAAGTGGTCCTGCAACTTTATCCGCCTCCATCCAGTCTATTAATTGTTGCCGGGAAGCTAGAGT
AAGTAGTTCGCCAGTTAATAGTTTGCGCAACGTTGTTGCCATTGCTACAGGCATCGTGGTGTCACGCTCG
TCGTTTGGTATGGCTTCATTCAGCTCCGGTTCCCAACGATCAAGGCGAGTTACATGATCCCCCATGTTGT
GCAAAAAAGCGGTTAGCTCCTTCGGTCCTCCGATCGTTGTCAGAAGTAAGTTGGCCGCAGTGTTATCACT
CATGGTTATGGCAGCACTGCATAATTCTCTTACTGTCATGCCATCCGTAAGATGCTTTTCTGTGACTGGT
GAGTACTCAACCAAGTCATTCTGAGAATAGTGTATGCGGCGACCGAGTTGCTCTTGCCCGGCGTCAATAC
GGGATAATACCGCGCCACATAGCAGAACTTTAAAAGTGCTCATCATTGGAAAACGTTCTTCGGGGCGAAA
ACTCTCAAGGATCTTACCGCTGTTGAGATCCAGTTCGATGTAACCCACTCGTGCACCCAACTGATCTTCA
GCATCTTTTACTTTCACCAGCGTTTCTGGGTGAGCAAAAACAGGAAGGCAAAATGCCGCAAAAAAGGGAA
TAAGGGCGACACGGAAATGTTGAATACTCATACTCTTCCTTTTTCAATATTATTGAAGCATTTATCAGGG
TTATTGTCTCATGAGCGGATACATATTTGAATGTATTTAGAAAAATAAACAAATAGGGGTTCCGCGCACA
TTTCCCCGAAAAGTGCCACCTGACGTCG
